>Addgene plasmid #164091 | pCAG-MCS-DsRed | addgene full sequence | sequence record 322864 | Addgene NGS Result
GGTCGACATTGATTATTGACTAGTTATTAATAGTAATCAATTACGGGGTCATTAGTTCATAGCCCATATA
TGGAGTTCCGCGTTACATAACTTACGGTAAATGGCCCGCCTGGCTGACCGCCCAACGACCCCCGCCCATT
GACGTCAATAATGACGTATGTTCCCATAGTAACGCCAATAGGGACTTTCCATTGACGTCAATGGGTGGAG
TATTTACGGTAAACTGCCCACTTGGCAGTACATCAAGTGTATCATATGCCAAGTACGCCCCCTATTGACG
TCAATGACGGTAAATGGCCCGCCTGGCATTATGCCCAGTACATGACCTTATGGGACTTTCCTACTTGGCA
GTACATCTACGTATTAGTCATCGCTATTACCATGGTCGAGGTGAGCCCCACGTTCTGCTTCACTCTCCCC
ATCTCCCCCCCCTCCCCACCCCCAATTTTGTATTTATTTATTTTTTAATTATTTTGTGCAGCGATGGGGG
CGGGGGGGGGGGGGGGGCGCGCCAGGCGGGGCGGGGCGGGGCGAGGGGCGGGGCGGGGCGAGGCGGAGAG
GTGCGGCGGCAGCCAATCAGAGCGGCGCGCTCCGAAAGTTTCCTTTTATGGCGAGGCGGCGGCGGCGGCG
GCCCTATAAAAAGCGAAGCGCGCGGCGGGCGGGAGTCGCTGCGCGCTGCCTTCGCCCCGTGCCCCGCTCC
GCCGCCGCCTCGCGCCGCCCGCCCCGGCTCTGACTGACCGCGTTACTCCCACAGGTGAGCGGGCGGGACG
GCCCTTCTCCTCCGGGCTGTAATTAGCGCTTGGTTTAATGACGGCTTGTTTCTTTTCTGTGGCTGCGTGA
AAGCCTTGAGGGGCTCCGGGAGGGCCCTTTGTGCGGGGGGAGCGGCTCGGGGGGTGCGTGCGTGTGTGTG
TGCGTGGGGAGCGCCGCGTGCGGCTCCGCGCTGCCCGGCGGCTGTGAGCGCTGCGGGCGCGGCGCGGGGC
TTTGTGCGCTCCGCAGTGTGCGCGAGGGGAGCGCGGCCGGGGGCGGTGCCCCGCGGTGCGGGGGGGGCTG
CGAGGGGAACAAAGGCTGCGTGCGGGGTGTGTGCGTGGGGGGGTGAGCAGGGGGTGTGGGCGCGTCGGTC
GGGCTGCAACCCCCCCTGCACCCCCCTCCCCGAGTTGCTGAGCACGGCCCGGCTTCGGGTGCGGGGCTCC
GTACGGGGCGTGGCGCGGGGCTCGCCGTGCCGGGCGGGGGGTGGCGGCAGGTGGGGGTGCCGGGCGGGGC
GGGGCCGCCTCGGGCCGGGGAGGGCTCGGGGGAGGGGCGCGGCGGCCCCCGGAGCGCCGGCGGCTGTCGA
GGCGCGGCGAGCCGCAGCCATTGCCTTTTATGGTAATCGTGCGAGAGGGCGCAGGGACTTCCTTTGTCCC
AAATCTGTGCGGAGCCGAAATCTGGGAGGCGCCGCCGCACCCCCTCTAGCGGGCGCGGGGCGAAGCGGTG
CGGCGCCGGCAGGAAGGAAATGGGCGGGGAGGGCCTTCGTGCGTCGCCGCGCCGCCGTCCCCTTCTCCCT
CTCCAGCCTCGGGGCTGTCCGCGGGGGGACGGCTGCCTTCGGGGGGGACGGGGCAGGGCGGGGTTCGGCT
TCTGGCGTGTGACCGGCGGCTCTAGAGCCTCTGCTAACCATGTTCATGCCTTCTTCTTTTTCCTACAGCT
CCTGGGCAACGTGCTGGTTATTGTGCTGTCTCATCATTTTGGCAAAGAATTCGCTAGCTCGAGCGCGCGC
GTGTACACGTCTTCGAAGAGCTCCTTAAGACGCGTATCGATATCAATTGCGTCGACGGCACCCGGGATCC
ACCGGTCGCCACCATGGTGCGCTCCTCCAAGAACGTCATCAAGGAGTTCATGCGCTTCAAGGTGCGCATG
GAGGGCACCGTGAACGGCCACGAGTTCGAGATCGAGGGCGAGGGCGAGGGCCGCCCCTACGAGGGCCACA
ACACCGTGAAGCTGAAGGTGACCAAGGGCGGCCCCCTGCCCTTCGCCTGGGACATCCTGTCCCCCCAGTT
CCAGTACGGCTCCAAGGTGTACGTGAAGCACCCCGCCGACATCCCCGACTACAAGAAGCTGTCCTTCCCC
GAGGGCTTCAAGTGGGAGCGCGTGATGAACTTCGAGGACGGCGGCGTGGTGACCGTGACCCAGGACTCCT
CCCTGCAGGACGGCTGCTTCATCTACAAGGTGAAGTTCATCGGCGTGAACTTCCCCTCCGACGGCCCCGT
AATGCAGAAGAAGACCATGGGCTGGGAGGCCTCCACCGAGCGCCTGTACCCCCGCGACGGCGTGCTGAAG
GGCGAGATCCACAAGGCCCTGAAGCTGAAGGACGGCGGCCACTACCTGGTGGAGTTCAAGTCCATCTACA
TGGCCAAGAAGCCCGTGCAGCTGCCCGGCTACTACTACGTGGACTCCAAGCTGGACATCACCTCCCACAA
CGAGGACTACACCATCGTGGAGCAGTACGAGCGCACCGAGGGCCGCCACCACCTGTTCCTGTAGCGGCCG
CACTCCTCAGGTGCAGGCTGCCTATCAGAAGGTGGTGGCTGGTGTGGCCAATGCCCTGGCTCACAAATAC
CACTGAGATCTTTTTCCCTCTGCCAAAAATTATGGGGACATCATGAAGCCCCTTGAGCATCTGACTTCTG
GCTAATAAAGGAAATTTATTTTCATTGCAATAGTGTGTTGGAATTTTTTGTGTCTCTCACTCGGAAGGAC
ATATGGGAGGGCAAATCATTTAAAACATCAGAATGAGTATTTGGTTTAGAGTTTGGCAACATATGCCCAT
ATGCTGGCTGCCATGAACAAAGGTTGGCTATAAAGAGGTCATCAGTATATGAAACAGCCCCCTGCTGTCC
ATTCCTTATTCCATAGAAAAGCCTTGACTTGAGGTTAGATTTTTTTTATATTTTGTTTTGTGTTATTTTT
TTCTTTAACATCCCTAAAATTTTCCTTACATGTTTTACTAGCCAGATTTTTCCTCCTCTCCTGACTACTC
CCAGTCATAGCTGTCCCTCTTCTCTTATGGAGATCCCTCGACCTGCAGCCCAAGCTTGGCGTAATCATGG
TCATAGCTGTTTCCTGTGTGAAATTGTTATCCGCTCACAATTCCACACAACATACGAGCCGGAAGCATAA
AGTGTAAAGCCTGGGGTGCCTAATGAGTGAGCTAACTCACATTAATTGCGTTGCGCTCACTGCCCGCTTT
CCAGTCGGGAAACCTGTCGTGCCAGCGGATCCGCATCTCAATTAGTCAGCAACCATAGTCCCGCCCCTAA
CTCCGCCCATCCCGCCCCTAACTCCGCCCAGTTCCGCCCATTCTCCGCCCCATGGCTGACTAATTTTTTT
TATTTATGCAGAGGCCGAGGCCGCCTCGGCCTCTGAGCTATTCCAGAAGTAGTGAGGAGGCTTTTTTGGA
GGCCTAGGCTTTTGCAAAAAGCTAACTTGTTTATTGCAGCTTATAATGGTTACAAATAAAGCAATAGCAT
CACAAATTTCACAAATAAAGCATTTTTTTCACTGCATTCTAGTTGTGGTTTGTCCAAACTCATCAATGTA
TCTTATCATGTCTGGATCCGCTGCATTAATGAATCGGCCAACGCGCGGGGAGAGGCGGTTTGCGTATTGG
GCGCTCTTCCGCTTCCTCGCTCACTGACTCGCTGCGCTCGGTCGTTCGGCTGCGGCGAGCGGTATCAGCT
CACTCAAAGGCGGTAATACGGTTATCCACAGAATCAGGGGATAACGCAGGAAAGAACATGTGAGCAAAAG
GCCAGCAAAAGGCCAGGAACCGTAAAAAGGCCGCGTTGCTGGCGTTTTTCCATAGGCTCCGCCCCCCTGA
CGAGCATCACAAAAATCGACGCTCAAGTCAGAGGTGGCGAAACCCGACAGGACTATAAAGATACCAGGCG
TTTCCCCCTGGAAGCTCCCTCGTGCGCTCTCCTGTTCCGACCCTGCCGCTTACCGGATACCTGTCCGCCT
TTCTCCCTTCGGGAAGCGTGGCGCTTTCTCATAGCTCACGCTGTAGGTATCTCAGTTCGGTGTAGGTCGT
TCGCTCCAAGCTGGGCTGTGTGCACGAACCCCCCGTTCAGCCCGACCGCTGCGCCTTATCCGGTAACTAT
CGTCTTGAGTCCAACCCGGTAAGACACGACTTATCGCCACTGGCAGCAGCCACTGGTAACAGGATTAGCA
GAGCGAGGTATGTAGGCGGTGCTACAGAGTTCTTGAAGTGGTGGCCTAACTACGGCTACACTAGAAGAAC
AGTATTTGGTATCTGCGCTCTGCTGAAGCCAGTTACCTTCGGAAAAAGAGTTGGTAGCTCTTGATCCGGC
AAACAAACCACCGCTGGTAGCGGTGGTTTTTTTGTTTGCAAGCAGCAGATTACGCGCAGAAAAAAAGGAT
CTCAAGAAGATCCTTTGATCTTTTCTACGGGGTCTGACGCTCAGTGGAACGAAAACTCACGTTAAGGGAT
TTTGGTCATGAGATTATCAAAAAGGATCTTCACCTAGATCCTTTTAAATTAAAAATGAAGTTTTAAATCA
ATCTAAAGTATATATGAGTAAACTTGGTCTGACAGTTACCAATGCTTAATCAGTGAGGCACCTATCTCAG
CGATCTGTCTATTTCGTTCATCCATAGTTGCCTGACTCCCCGTCGTGTAGATAACTACGATACGGGAGGG
CTTACCATCTGGCCCCAGTGCTGCAATGATACCGCGAGACCCACGCTCACCGGCTCCAGATTTATCAGCA
ATAAACCAGCCAGCCGGAAGGGCCGAGCGCAGAAGTGGTCCTGCAACTTTATCCGCCTCCATCCAGTCTA
TTAATTGTTGCCGGGAAGCTAGAGTAAGTAGTTCGCCAGTTAATAGTTTGCGCAACGTTGTTGCCATTGC
TACAGGCATCGTGGTGTCACGCTCGTCGTTTGGTATGGCTTCATTCAGCTCCGGTTCCCAACGATCAAGG
CGAGTTACATGATCCCCCATGTTGTGCAAAAAAGCGGTTAGCTCCTTCGGTCCTCCGATCGTTGTCAGAA
GTAAGTTGGCCGCAGTGTTATCACTCATGGTTATGGCAGCACTGCATAATTCTCTTACTGTCATGCCATC
CGTAAGATGCTTTTCTGTGACTGGTGAGTACTCAACCAAGTCATTCTGAGAATAGTGTATGCGGCGACCG
AGTTGCTCTTGCCCGGCGTCAATACGGGATAATACCGCGCCACATAGCAGAACTTTAAAAGTGCTCATCA
TTGGAAAACGTTCTTCGGGGCGAAAACTCTCAAGGATCTTACCGCTGTTGAGATCCAGTTCGATGTAACC
CACTCGTGCACCCAACTGATCTTCAGCATCTTTTACTTTCACCAGCGTTTCTGGGTGAGCAAAAACAGGA
AGGCAAAATGCCGCAAAAAAGGGAATAAGGGCGACACGGAAATGTTGAATACTCATACTCTTCCTTTTTC
AATATTATTGAAGCATTTATCAGGGTTATTGTCTCATGAGCGGATACATATTTGAATGTATTTAGAAAAA
TAAACAAATAGGGGTTCCGCGCACATTTCCCCGAAAAGTGCCACCTG
Features (pLannotate 1.2.2; 18 found; start..end, strand, type, name):
      5..384     +  enhancer       CMV enhancer: human cytomegalovirus immediate early enhancer
    386..661     +  promoter       chicken β-actin promoter: No description available
    662..1678    +  intron         chimeric intron: chimera between introns from chicken β-actin and rabbit β-globin
   1676..1732    +  CDS            HBB (fragment): HBB_LEPEU - Experimental evidence at protein level: Swiss-Prot protein existence level 1. Involved in oxygen transport from the lung to the various peripheral tissues. From Lepus europaeus (European hare).
   1834..2514    +  CDS            DsRed1: wild-type DsRed mammalian codon-optimized
   2522..2593    +  CDS            HBB (fragment): HBB_PONPY - Experimental evidence at transcript level: Swiss-Prot protein existence level 2. Involved in oxygen transport from the lung to the various peripheral tissues. From Pongo pygmaeus (Bornean orangutan).
   2664..2719    +  polyA_signal   β-globin poly(A) signal: rabbit β-globin polyadenylation signal (Gil and Proudfoot, 1987)
   3104..3120    -  protein_bind   lac operator: The lac repressor binds to the lac operator to inhibit transcription in E. coli. This inhibition can be relieved by adding lactose or isopropyl-β-D-thiogalactopyranoside (IPTG). lac repressor encoded by lacI
   3128..3158    -  promoter       lac promoter: promoter for the E. coli lac operon
   3173..3194    -  protein_bind   CAP binding site: CAP binding activates transcription in the presence of cAMP. E. coli catabolite activator protein
   3207..3246    -  CDS            lacI (fragment): lac repressor; lacI; The lac repressor binds to the lac operator to inhibit transcription in E. coli. This inhibition can be relieved by adding lactose or isopropyl-β-D-thiogalactopyranoside (IPTG).
   3253..3275    +  promoter       SV40 promoter (fragment): SV40 enhancer and early promoter
   3299..3434    +  rep_origin     SV40 ori: SV40 origin of replication
   3454..3588    +  polyA_signal   SV40 poly(A) signal: SV40 polyadenylation signal
   3590..3644    -  CDS            lacI (fragment): lac repressor; lacI; The lac repressor binds to the lac operator to inhibit transcription in E. coli. This inhibition can be relieved by adding lactose or isopropyl-β-D-thiogalactopyranoside (IPTG).
   3827..4415    -  rep_origin     ori: high-copy-number ColE1/pMB1/pBR322/pUC origin of replication
   4586..5446    -  CDS            AmpR: β-lactamase; bla; confers resistance to ampicillin, carbenicillin, and related antibiotics
   5447..5551    -  promoter       AmpR promoter: bla
