[The description below was written by a language model from this plasmid's Addgene catalogue record and pLannotate feature annotations shown in this document.]
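Description:
pCAG-MCS-DsRed is a mammalian expression plasmid built on the pCAG backbone and designed for making C-terminal DsRed fusions of a protein of interest. It is propagated in E. coli as a high-copy plasmid through a ColE1/pUC-type origin and selected with ampicillin via the β-lactamase gene and its native promoter. The sequenced record is about 5.6 kb, consistent with the stated backbone plus a roughly 0.7 kb DsRed insert.

Expression is driven by the composite CAG promoter, annotated here as its three parts: the human cytomegalovirus immediate-early enhancer, the chicken β-actin promoter, and a chimeric chicken β-actin/rabbit β-globin intron, a combination that gives strong, broadly active transcription in mammalian cells. Downstream lies a gap of about 100 bp before the mammalian codon-optimised wild-type DsRed1 coding sequence; this interval is not annotated but is presumably where the cloning site sits. According to the depositor, the original multiple cloning site was replaced with an extended one to make restriction cloning easier. An open reading frame inserted in frame upstream of DsRed would therefore be expressed as a red-fluorescent fusion protein. The transcript is terminated by the rabbit β-globin polyadenylation signal. The short "HBB" fragments flanking the cassette are most likely remnants of the β-globin exon sequence that belongs to the CAG cassette, not functional coding regions.

The backbone also carries leftover lac promoter/operator and lacI fragments, along with an SV40 origin of replication, which can support episomal amplification in cells expressing large T antigen, and an SV40 poly(A) signal. No mammalian selection marker is annotated, so the plasmid is best suited to transient expression for visualising tagged proteins.
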