Addgene plasmid #164091: pCAG-MCS-DsRed
Purpose: expression of DsRed-tagged proteins under CAG promoter
Depositing lab: Maik Hintze.
Backbone
  Vector backbone: pCAG
  Backbone manufacturer: Connie Cepko (Addgene plasmid # 11151)
  Backbone size w/o insert (bp): 4877
  Vector type: Mammalian Expression
Growth in bacteria
  Bacterial resistance: Ampicillin, 100 μg/mL
  Growth temperature: 37°C
  Growth strain: DH5alpha
  Copy number: High Copy
Gene/Insert
  Gene/Insert name: DsRed
  Species: Other
  Insert size (bp): 694
  Promoter: CAG
  Tag / fusion protein: DsRed (C terminal on backbone)
  Cloning method: Unknown
Terms and licenses: Academic/Nonprofit Terms; Industry Terms: Not Available to Industry
Depositor comments: The original multiple cloning site was replaced by an extended MCS to improve usability of the plasmid for restriction cloning.
How to cite: pCAG-MCS-DsRed was a gift from Maik Hintze (Addgene plasmid # 164091 ; http://n2t.net/addgene:164091 ; RRID:Addgene_164091)
